>Addgene plasmid #132713 | pPRIME-CMV-GFP-shNts1 | addgene full sequence | sequence record 267408 | Addgene NGS Result
ATAGAGTTAGGCAGGGATATTCACCATTATCGTTTCAGACCCACCTCCCAACCCCGAGGGGACCCGACAG
GCCCGAAGGAATAGAAGAAGAAGGTGGAGAGAGAGACAGAGACAGATCCATTCGATTAGTGAACGGATCG
GCACTGCGTGCGCCAATTCTGCAGACAAATGGCAGTATTCATCCACAATTTTAAAAGAAAAGGGGGGATT
GGGGGGTACAGTGCAGGGGAAAGAATAGTAGACATAATAGCAACAGACATACAAACTAAAGAATTACAAA
AACAAATTACAAAAATTCAAAATTTTCGGGTTTATTACAGGGACAGCAGAGATCCAGTTTGGTTAGTACC
GGGCCCGCTCTAGACGTATTACCGCCATGCATTAGTTATTAATAGTAATCAATTACGGGGTCATTAGTTC
ATAGCCCATATATGGAGTTCCGCGTTACATAACTTACGGTAAATGGCCCGCCTGGCTGACCGCCCAACGA
CCCCCGCCCATTGACGTCAATAATGACGTATGTTCCCATAGTAACGCCAATAGGGACTTTCCATTGACGT
CAATGGGTGGAGTATTTACGGTAAACTGCCCACTTGGCAGTACATCAAGTGTATCATATGCCAAGTACGC
CCCCTATTGACGTCAATGACGGTAAATGGCCCGCCTGGCATTATGCCCAGTACATGACCTTATGGGACTT
TCCTACTTGGCAGTACATCTACGTATTAGTCATCGCTATTACCATGGTGATGCGGTTTTGGCAGTACATC
AATGGGCGTGGATAGCGGTTTGACTCACGGGGATTTCCAAGTCTCCACCCCATTGACGTCAATGGGAGTT
TGTTTTGGCACCAAAATCAACGGGACTTTCCAAAATGTCGTAACAACTCCGCCCCATTGACGCAAATGGG
CGGTAGGCGTGTACGGTGGGAGGTCTATATAAGCAGAGCTGGTTTAGTGAACCGTCAGATCCGCTAGCGC
TACCGGTCGCCACCATGGTGAGCAAGGGCGAGGAGCTGTTCACCGGGGTGGTGCCCATCCTGGTCGAGCT
GGACGGCGACGTAAACGGCCACAAGTTCAGCGTGTCCGGCGAGGGCGAGGGCGATGCCACCTACGGCAAG
CTGACCCTGAAGTTCATCTGCACCACCGGCAAGCTGCCCGTGCCCTGGCCCACCCTCGTGACCACCCTGA
CCTACGGCGTGCAGTGCTTCAGCCGCTACCCCGACCACATGAAGCAGCACGACTTCTTCAAGTCCGCCAT
GCCCGAAGGCTACGTCCAGGAGCGCACCATCTTCTTCAAGGACGACGGCAACTACAAGACCCGCGCCGAG
GTGAAGTTCGAGGGCGACACCCTGGTGAACCGCATCGAGCTGAAGGGCATCGACTTCAAGGAGGACGGCA
ACATCCTGGGGCACAAGCTGGAGTACAACTACAACAGCCACAACGTCTATATCATGGCCGACAAGCAGAA
GAACGGCATCAAGGTGAACTTCAAGATCCGCCACAACATCGAGGACGGCAGCGTGCAGCTCGCCGACCAC
TACCAGCAGAACACCCCCATCGGCGACGGCCCCGTGCTGCTGCCCGACAACCACTACCTGAGCACCCAGT
CCGCCCTGAGCAAAGACCCCAACGAGAAGCGCGATCACATGGTCCTGCTGGAGTTCGTGACCGCCGCCGG
GATCACTCTCGGCATGGACGAGCTGTACAAGTAGCGGCCGCAAGCCTTGTTAAGTGCTCGCTTCGGCAGC
ACATATACTATGTTGAATGAGGCTTCAGTACTTTACAGAATCGTTGCCTGCACATCTTGGAAACACTTGC
TGGGATTACTTCTTCAGGTTAACCCAACAGAAGGCTCGAGAAGGTATATTGCTGTTGACAGTGAGCGCCA
TGTGATTCTCATCCTTTACTAGTGAAGCCACAGATGTAGTAAAGGATGAGAATCACATGTTGCCTACTGC
CTCGGAATTCAAGGGGCTACTTTAGGAGCAATTATCTTGTTTACTAAAACTGAATACCTTGCTATCTCTT
TGATACATTTTTACAAAGCTGAATTAAAATGGTATAAATTAAATCACTTTTTTCAATTGGAAGACTAATG
CGTTTAAACACGCGGCGACGCGTTCGACCGAATAAATACCTGTGACGGAAGATCACTTCGCAGAATAAAT
AAATCCTGGTGTCCCTGTTGATACCGGGAAGCCCTGGGCCAACTTTTGGCGAAAATGAGACGTTGATCGG
CACGTAAGAGGTTCCAACTTTCACCATAATGAAATAAGATCACTACCGGGCGTATTTTTTGAGTTGTCGA
GATTTTCAGGAGCTAAGGAAGCTAAAATGGAGAAAAAAATCACTGGATATACCACCGTTGATATATCCCA
ATGGCATCGTAAAGAACATTTTGAGGCATTTCAGTCAGTTGCTCAATGTACCTATAACCAGACCGTTCAG
CTGGATATTACGGCCTTTTTAAAGACCGTAAAGAAAAATAAGCACAAGTTTTATCCGGCCTTTATTCACA
TTCTTGCCCGCCTGATGAATGCTCATCCGGAATTACGTATGGCAATGAAAGACGGTGAGCTGGTGATATG
GGATAGTGTTCACCCTTGTTACACCGTTTTCCATGAGCAAACTGAAACGTTTTCATCGCTCTGGAGTGAA
TACCACGACGATTTCCGGCAGTTTCTACACATATATTCGCAAGATGTGGCGTGTTACGGTGAAAACCTGG
CCTATTTCCCTAAAGGGTTTATTGAGAATATGTTTTTCGTCTCAGCCAATCCCTGGGTGAGTTTCACCAG
TTTTGATTTAAACGTGGCCAATATGGACAACTTCTTCGCCCCCGTTTTCACCATGGGCAAATATTATACG
CAAGGCGACAAGGTGCTGATGCCGCTGGCGATTCAGGTTCATCATGCCGTTTGTGATGGCTTCCATGTCG
GCAGAATGCTTAATGAATTACAACAGTACTGCGATGAGTGGCAGGGCGGGGCGTAATTTTTTTAAGGCAG
TTATTGGTGCCCTTAAACGCCTGGTTGCTACGCCTGAATAAGTGATAATAAGCGGATGAATGGCAGAAAT
TCGGATCTCGCGCGTTTGGGCGGTGGCTCCCTGCCACGCGGCTCCGAACAGAAGCTGATCTCCGAAGAGG
ATCTGACATGTGTTTAAACTTAATTAAGTCGAGGTCGACGGTATCGATAAGCTCGCTTCACGAGATCATG
TTTAAGGGTTCCGGTTCCACTAGGTACAATTCGATATCAAGCTTATCGATAATCAACCTCTGGATTACAA
AATTTGTGAAAGATTGACTGGTATTCTTAACTATGTTGCTCCTTTTACGCTATGTGGATACGCTGCTTTA
ATGCCTTTGTATCATGCTATTGCTTCCCGTATGGCTTTCATTTTCTCCTCCTTGTATAAATCCTGGTTGC
TGTCTCTTTATGAGGAGTTGTGGCCCGTTGTCAGGCAACGTGGCGTGGTGTGCACTGTGTTTGCTGACGC
AACCCCCACTGGTTGGGGCATTGCCACCACCTGTCAGCTCCTTTCCGGGACTTTCGCTTTCCCCCTCCCT
ATTGCCACGGCGGAACTCATCGCCGCCTGCCTTGCCCGCTGCTGGACAGGGGCTCGGCTGTTGGGCACTG
ACAATTCCGTGGTGTTGTCGGGGAAATCATCGTCCTTTCCTTGGCTGCTCGCCTGTGTTGCCACCTGGAT
TCTGCGCGGGACGTCCTTCTGCTACGTCCCTTCGGCCCTCAATCCAGCGGACCTTCCTTCCCGCGGCCTG
CTGCCGGCTCTGCGGCCTCTTCCGCGTCTTCGCCTTCGCCCTCAGACGAGTCGGATCTCCCTTTGGGCCG
CCTCCCCGCATCGATACCGTCGACCTCGATCGAGACCTAGAAAAACATGGAGCAATCACAAGTAGCAATA
CAGCAGCTACCAATGCTGATTGTGCCTGGCTAGAAGCACAAGAGGAGGAGGAGGTGGGTTTTCCAGTCAC
ACCTCAGGTACCTTTAAGACCAATGACTTACAAGGCAGCTGTAGATCTTAGCCACTTTTTAAAAGAAAAG
GGGGGACTGGAAGGGCTAATTCACTCCCAACGAAGACAAGATATCCTTGATCTGTGGATCTACCACACAC
AAGGCTACTTCCCTGATTGGCAGAACTACACACCAGGGCCAGGGATCAGATATCCACTGACCTTTGGATG
GTGCTACAAGCTAGTACCAGTTGAGCAAGAGAAGGTAGAAGAAGCCAATGAAGGAGAGAACACCCGCTTG
TTACACCCTGTGAGCCTGCATGGGATGGATGACCCGGAGAGAGAAGTATTAGAGTGGAGGTTTGACAGCC
GCCTAGCATTTCATCACATGGCCCGAGAGCTGCATCCGGACTGTACTGGGTCTCTCTGGTTAGACCAGAT
CTGAGCCTGGGAGCTCTCTGGCTAACTAGGGAACCCACTGCTTAAGCCTCAATAAAGCTTGCCTTGAGTG
CTTCAAGTAGTGTGTGCCCGTCTGTTGTGTGACTCTGGTAACTAGAGATCCCTCAGACCCTTTTAGTCAG
TGTGGAAAATCTCTAGCAGCATGTGAGCAAAAGGCCAGCAAAAGGCCAGGAACCGTAAAAAGGCCGCGTT
GCTGGCGTTTTTCCATAGGCTCCGCCCCCCTGACGAGCATCACAAAAATCGACGCTCAAGTCAGAGGTGG
CGAAACCCGACAGGACTATAAAGATACCAGGCGTTTCCCCCTGGAAGCTCCCTCGTGCGCTCTCCTGTTC
CGACCCTGCCGCTTACCGGATACCTGTCCGCCTTTCTCCCTTCGGGAAGCGTGGCGCTTTCTCATAGCTC
ACGCTGTAGGTATCTCAGTTCGGTGTAGGTCGTTCGCTCCAAGCTGGGCTGTGTGCACGAACCCCCCGTT
CAGCCCGACCGCTGCGCCTTATCCGGTAACTATCGTCTTGAGTCCAACCCGGTAAGACACGACTTATCGC
CACTGGCAGCAGCCACTGGTAACAGGATTAGCAGAGCGAGGTATGTAGGCGGTGCTACAGAGTTCTTGAA
GTGGTGGCCTAACTACGGCTACACTAGAAGAACAGTATTTGGTATCTGCGCTCTGCTGAAGCCAGTTACC
TTCGGAAAAAGAGTTGGTAGCTCTTGATCCGGCAAACAAACCACCGCTGGTAGCGGTGGTTTTTTTGTTT
GCAAGCAGCAGATTACGCGCAGAAAAAAAGGATCTCAAGAAGATCCTTTGATCTTTTCTACGGGGTCTGA
CGCTCAGTGGAACGAAAACTCACGTTAAGGGATTTTGGTCATGAGATTATCAAAAAGGATCTTCACCTAG
ATCCTTTTAAATTAAAAATGAAGTTTTAAATCAATCTAAAGTATATATGAGTAAACTTGGTCTGACAGTT
ACCAATGCTTAATCAGTGAGGCACCTATCTCAGCGATCTGTCTATTTCGTTCATCCATAGTTGCCTGACT
CCCCGTCGTGTAGATAACTACGATACGGGAGGGCTTACCATCTGGCCCCAGTGCTGCAATGATACCGCGA
GACCCACGCTCACCGGCTCCAGATTTATCAGCAATAAACCAGCCAGCCGGAAGGGCCGAGCGCAGAAGTG
GTCCTGCAACTTTATCCGCCTCCATCCAGTCTATTAATTGTTGCCGGGAAGCTAGAGTAAGTAGTTCGCC
AGTTAATAGTTTGCGCAACGTTGTTGCCATTGCTACAGGCATCGTGGTGTCACGCTCGTCGTTTGGTATG
GCTTCATTCAGCTCCGGTTCCCAACGATCAAGGCGAGTTACATGATCCCCCATGTTGTGCAAAAAAGCGG
TTAGCTCCTTCGGTCCTCCGATCGTTGTCAGAAGTAAGTTGGCCGCAGTGTTATCACTCATGGTTATGGC
AGCACTGCATAATTCTCTTACTGTCATGCCATCCGTAAGATGCTTTTCTGTGACTGGTGAGTACTCAACC
AAGTCATTCTGAGAATAGTGTATGCGGCGACCGAGTTGCTCTTGCCCGGCGTCAATACGGGATAATACCG
CGCCACATAGCAGAACTTTAAAAGTGCTCATCATTGGAAAACGTTCTTCGGGGCGAAAACTCTCAAGGAT
CTTACCGCTGTTGAGATCCAGTTCGATGTAACCCACTCGTGCACCCAACTGATCTTCAGCATCTTTTACT
TTCACCAGCGTTTCTGGGTGAGCAAAAACAGGAAGGCAAAATGCCGCAAAAAAGGGAATAAGGGCGACAC
GGAAATGTTGAATACTCATACTCTTCCTTTTTCAATATTATTGAAGCATTTATCAGGGTTATTGTCTCAT
GAGCGGATACATATTTGAATGTATTTAGAAAAATAAACAAATAGGGGTTCCGCGCACATTTCCCCGAAAA
GTGCCACCTGACGTCGACGGATCGGGAGATCTCCCGATCCCCTATGGTGCACTCTCAGTACAATCTGCTC
TGATGCCGCATAGTTAAGCCAGTATCTGCTCCCTGCTTGTGTGTTGGAGGTCGCTGAGTAGTGCGCGAGC
AAAATTTAAGCTACAACAAGGCAAGGCTTGACCGACAATTGCATGAAGAATCTGCTTAGGGTTAGGCGTT
TTGCGCTGCTTCGCGATGTACGGGCCAGATATACGCGTTGACATTGATTATTGACTAGTTATTAATAGTA
ATCAATTACGGGGTCATTAGTTCATAGCCCATATATGGAGTTCCGCGTTACATAACTTACGGTAAATGGC
CCGCCTGGCTGACCGCCCAACGACCCCCGCCCATTGACGTCAATAATGACGTATGTTCCCATAGTAACGC
CAATAGGGACTTTCCATTGACGTCAATGGGTGGAGTATTTACGGTAAACTGCCCACTTGGCAGTACATCA
AGTGTATCATATGCCAAGTACGCCCCCTATTGACGTCAATGACGGTAAATGGCCCGCCTGGCATTATGCC
CAGTACATGACCTTATGGGACTTTCCTACTTGGCAGTACATCTACGTATTAGTCATCGCTATTACCATGG
TGATGCGGTTTTGGCAGTACATCAATGGGCGTGGATAGCGGTTTGACTCACGGGGATTTCCAAGTCTCCA
CCCCATTGACGTCAATGGGAGTTTGTTTTGGCACCAAAATCAACGGGACTTTCCAAAATGTCGTAACAAC
TCCGCCCCATTGACGCAAATGGGCGGTAGGCGTGTACGGTGGGAGGTCTATATAAGCAGCGCGTTTTGCC
TGTACTGGGTCTCTCTGGTTAGACCAGATCTGAGCCTGGGAGCTCTCTGGCTAACTAGGGAACCCACTGC
TTAAGCCTCAATAAAGCTTGCCTTGAGTGCTTCAAGTAGTGTGTGCCCGTCTGTTGTGTGACTCTGGTAA
CTAGAGATCCCTCAGACCCTTTTAGTCAGTGTGGAAAATCTCTAGCAGTGGCGCCCGAACAGGGACTTGA
AAGCGAAAGGGAAACCAGAGGAGCTCTCTCGACGCAGGACTCGGCTTGCTGAAGCGCGCACGGCAAGAGG
CGAGGGGCGGCGACTGGTGAGTACGCCAAAAATTTTGACTAGCGGAGGCTAGAAGGAGAGAGATGGGTGC
GAGAGCGTCAGTATTAAGCGGGGGAGAATTAGATCGCGATGGGAAAAAATTCGGTTAAGGCCAGGGGGAA
AGAAAAAATATAAATTAAAACATATAGTATGGGCAAGCAGGGAGCTAGAACGATTCGCAGTTAATCCTGG
CCTGTTAGAAACATCAGAAGGCTGTAGACAAATACTGGGACAGCTACAACCATCCCTTCAGACAGGATCA
GAAGAACTTAGATCATTATATAATACAGTAGCAACCCTCTATTGTGTGCATCAAAGGATAGAGATAAAAG
ACACCAAGGAAGCTTTAGACAAGATAGAGGAAGAGCAAAACAAAAGTAAGACCACCGCACAGCAAGCGGC
CGGCCGCTGATCTTCAGACCTGGAGGAGGAGATATGAGGGACAATTGGAGAAGTGAATTATATAAATATA
AAGTAGTAAAAATTGAACCATTAGGAGTAGCACCCACCAAGGCAAAGAGAAGAGTGGTGCAGAGAGAAAA
AAGAGCAGTGGGAATAGGAGCTTTGTTCCTTGGGTTCTTGGGAGCAGCAGGAAGCACTATGGGCGCAGCG
TCAATGACGCTGACGGTACAGGCCAGACAATTATTGTCTGGTATAGTGCAGCAGCAGAACAATTTGCTGA
GGGCTATTGAGGCGCAACAGCATCTGTTGCAACTCACAGTCTGGGGCATCAAGCAGCTCCAGGCAAGAAT
CCTGGCTGTGGAAAGATACCTAAAGGATCAACAGCTCCTGGGGATTTGGGGTTGCTCTGGAAAACTCATT
TGCACCACTGCTGTGCCTTGGAATGCTAGTTGGAGTAATAAATCTCTGGAACAGATTTGGAATCACACGA
CCTGGATGGAGTGGGACAGAGAAATTAACAATTACACAAGCTTAATACACTCCTTAATTGAAGAATCGCA
AAACCAGCAAGAAAAGAATGAACAAGAATTATTGGAATTAGATAAATGGGCAAGTTTGTGGAATTGGTTT
AACATAACAAATTGGCTGTGGTATATAAAATTATTCATAATGATAGTAGGAGGCTTGGTAGGTTTAAGAA
TAGTTTTTGCTGTACTTTCTATAGTGA
Features (pLannotate 1.2.2; 25 found; start..end, strand, type, name):
     39..139     +  CDS            Rev (fragment): human immunodeficiency virus 1 (HIV-1) Rev protein; rev; enhances nuclear export of unspliced and incompletely spliced viral mRNAs
    189..306     +  misc_feature   cPPT/CTS: central polypurine tract and central termination sequence of HIV-1
    443..746     +  enhancer       CMV enhancer: human cytomegalovirus immediate early enhancer
    747..950     +  promoter       CMV promoter: human cytomegalovirus (CMV) immediate early promoter
    995..1711    +  CDS            EGFP: EGFP is a basic (constitutively fluorescent) green fluorescent protein published in 1996, derived from Aequorea victoria. It is reported to be a rapidly-maturing weak dimer with moderate acid sensitivity.
   1763..1856    +  ncRNA          5' miR-30a: sequence upstream of the 71-nt precursor of the human miR-30a microRNA (Zeng et al., 2002) miRNA
   1968..2080    +  ncRNA          3' miR-30a: sequence downstream of the 71-nt precursor of the human miR-30a microRNA (Zeng et al., 2002) miRNA
   2234..2336    +  promoter       cat promoter: promoter of the E. coli cat gene encoding chloramphenicol acetyltransferase
   2337..2996    +  CDS            CmR: chloramphenicol acetyltransferase; cat; confers resistance to chloramphenicol
   3179..3203    -  misc_feature   MCS (fragment): pBluescript multiple cloning site
   3248..3271    +  misc_feature   MCS (fragment): pBluescript multiple cloning site
   3271..3859    +  misc_feature   WPRE: woodchuck hepatitis virus posttranscriptional regulatory element
   3860..3879    +  misc_feature   MCS (fragment): pBluescript multiple cloning site
   3881..4381    +  CDS            nef (fragment): NEF_HV1LA - Experimental evidence at protein level: Swiss-Prot protein existence level 1. Extracellular Nef protein targets CD4(+) T-lymphocytes for apoptosis by interacting with CXCR4 surface receptors. From Human immunodeficiency virus type 1 group M subtype B (isolate Lai) (HIV-1).
   4388..4568    +  LTR            5' LTR (truncated): truncated 5' long terminal repeat (LTR) from HIV-1
   4630..5218    -  rep_origin     ori: high-copy-number ColE1/pMB1/pBR322/pUC origin of replication
   5389..6249    -  CDS            AmpR: β-lactamase; bla; confers resistance to ampicillin, carbenicillin, and related antibiotics
   6250..6354    -  promoter       AmpR promoter: bla
   6413..6465    -  misc_feature   bom (fragment): basis of mobility region from pBR322
   6620..6999    +  enhancer       CMV enhancer: human cytomegalovirus immediate early enhancer
   7000..7199    +  promoter       CMV promoter: human cytomegalovirus (CMV) immediate early promoter
   7217..7397    +  LTR            5' LTR (truncated): truncated 5' long terminal repeat (LTR) from HIV-1
   7444..7569    +  misc_feature   HIV-1 Ψ: packaging signal of human immunodeficiency virus type 1
   7553..7891    +  CDS            HIV-1 gag (fragment): gag protein from human immunodeficiency virus 1; gag
   8066..8299    +  misc_feature   RRE: The Rev response element (RRE) of HIV-1 allows for Rev-dependent mRNA export from the nucleus to the cytoplasm.
