[The description below was written by a language model from this plasmid's Addgene catalogue record and pLannotate feature annotations shown in this document.]
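Description:
pPRIME-CMV-GFP-shNts1 is an HIV-1-based lentiviral transfer plasmid built on the pPRIME-CMV-GFP-recipient backbone. It carries a microRNA-embedded short hairpin RNA against the 3′-untranslated region of rat Nts, the gene encoding the neurotensin precursor. It is the first of the shRNAs the depositors made against this transcript. The 117 bp hairpin was cloned between XhoI and EcoRI sites, both retained, which places it between the annotated 5′ and 3′ flanking sequences of human miR-30a. This miR-30 cassette lies directly downstream of the EGFP coding sequence, and both are driven by an internal CMV enhancer/promoter. A single Pol II transcript therefore encodes the fluorescent marker and carries the hairpin, which the cellular microRNA machinery processes into a silencing RNA. As a result, GFP fluorescence marks the cells that express the knockdown construct.

A second CMV enhancer/promoter fused to a truncated 5′ LTR drives production of the viral genomic RNA. It is followed by the Ψ packaging signal with a gag fragment, the RRE for Rev-dependent export, and the cPPT/CTS. A WPRE sits downstream of the payload to enhance expression. The 3′ LTR region is annotated as a nef fragment plus a truncated LTR. Packaging functions are not encoded and must be supplied in trans.

In bacteria the plasmid replicates from a ColE1/pUC-type origin, although the catalogue lists it as low copy. The listed selection is chloramphenicol, conferred by a cat gene that sits within the proviral region just after the miR-30 cassette. An ampicillin resistance gene is also annotated in the backbone. The associated study examined neuropeptide function in rat central amygdala CRF neurons in anxiety and fear learning.
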