Addgene plasmid #132713: pPRIME-CMV-GFP-shNts1
Purpose: Encodes short hairpin RNA (shRNA) #1 that targets the the 3’-untranslated region of the rat Nts gene
Depositing lab: Robert Messing. Depositing organization: University of Texas at Austin. Publication: Dissecting the Roles of GABA and Neuropeptides from Rat Central Amygdala CRF Neurons in Anxiety and Fear Learning. Pomrenze MB, Giovanetti SM, Maiya R, Gordon AG, Kreeger LJ, Messing RO. Cell Rep. 2019 Oct 1;29(1):13-21.e4. doi: 10.1016/j.celrep.2019.08.083. PubMed 31577943.
Backbone
  Vector backbone: pPRIME-CMV-GFP-recipient
  Backbone manufacturer: Addgene Plasmid #11657
  Backbone size w/o insert (bp): 8491
  Total vector size (bp): 8608
  Vector type: Lentiviral
Growth in bacteria
  Bacterial resistance: Chloramphenicol, 25 μg/mL
  Growth temperature: 37°C
  Growth strain: NEB Stable
  Copy number: Low Copy
Gene/Insert
  Gene/Insert name: shNts(1) (alt name: small hairpin RNA targeting the 3’-untranslated regions (UTR) of rat proNeurotensin)
  Species: R. norvegicus (rat)
  Insert size (bp): 117
  GenBank ID: NM_001102381
  Entrez Gene: Nts
  Promoter: CMV
  Cloning method: Restriction Enzyme; 5′ cloning site XhoI (not destroyed); 3′ cloning site EcoRI (not destroyed)
  Sequencing primers: 5′ TCTTGTAGTTGCCGTCGTC; 3′ GCTGAACGGTCTGGTTATAGG
Terms and licenses: Academic/Nonprofit Terms; Industry Terms: Not Available to Industry
How to cite: pPRIME-CMV-GFP-shNts1 was a gift from Robert Messing (Addgene plasmid # 132713 ; http://n2t.net/addgene:132713 ; RRID:Addgene_132713)
